>Addgene plasmid #84225 | Osa-pCAMBIA-1301-STTM529 | depositor partial sequence | sequence record 160773 | Backbone sequence
GATCTGAGGGTAAATTTCTAGTTTTTCTCCTTCATTTTCTTGGTTAGGACCCTTTTCTCTTTTTATTTTT
TTGAGCTTTGATCTTTCTTTAAACTGATCTATTTTTTAATTGATTGGTTATGGTGTAAATATTACATAGC
TTTAACTGATAATCTGATTACTTTATTTCGTGTGTCTATGATGATGATGATAGTTACAGAACCGACGACT
CGTCCGTCCTGTAGAAACCCCAACCCGTGAAATCAAAAAACTCGACGGCCTGTGGGCATTCAGTCTGGAT
CGCGAAAACTGTGGAATTGATCAGCGTTGGTGGGAAAGCGCGTTACAAGAAAGCCGGGCAATTGCTGTGC
CAGGCAGTTTTAACGATCAGTTCGCCGATGCAGATATTCGTAATTATGCGGGCAACGTCTGGTATCAGCG
CGAAGTCTTTATACCGAAAGGTTGGGCAGGCCAGCGTATCGTGCTGCGTTTCGATGCGGTCACTCATTAC
GGCAAAGTGTGGGTCAATAATCAGGAAGTGATGGAGCATCAGGGCGGCTATACGCCATTTGAAGCCGATG
TCACGCCGTATGTTATTGCCGGGAAAAGTGTACGTATCACCGTTTGTGTGAACAACGAACTGAACTGGCA
GACTATCCCGCCGGGAATGGTGATTACCGACGAAAACGGCAAGAAAAAGCAGTCTTACTTCCATGATTTC
TTTAACTATGCCGGAATCCATCGCAGCGTAATGCTCTACACCACGCCGAACACCTGGGTGGACGATATCA
CCGTGGTGACGCATGTCGCGCAAGACTGTAACCACGCGTCTGTTGACTGGCAGGTGGTGGCCAATGGTGA
TGTCAGCGTTGAACTGCGTGATGCGGATCAACAGGTGGTTGCAACTGGACAAGGCACTAGCGGGACTTTG
CAAGTGGTGAATCCGCACCTCTGGCAACCGGGTGAAGGTTATCTCTATGAACTCGAAGTCACAGCCAAAA
GCCAGACAGAGTCTGATATCTACCCGCTTCGCGTCGGCATCCGGTCAGTGGCAGTGAAGGGCCAACAGTT
CCTGATTAACCACAAACCGTTCTACTTTACTGGCTTTGGTCGTCATGAAGATGCGGACTTACGTGGCAAA
GGATTCGATAACGTGCTGATGGTGCACGACCACGCATTAATGGACTGGATTGGGGCCAACTCCTACCGTA
CCTCGCATTACCCTTACGCTGAAGAGATGCTCGACTGGGCAGATGAACATGGCATCGTGGTGATTGATGA
AACTGCTGCTGTCGGCTTTCAGCTGTCTTTAGGCATTGGTTTCGAAGCGGGCAACAAGCCGAAAGAACTG
TACAGCGAAGAGGCAGTCAACGGGGAAACTCAGCAAGCGCACTTACAGGCGATTAAAGAGCTGATAGCGC
GTGACAAAAACCACCCAAGCGTGGTGATGTGGAGTATTGCCAACGAACCGGATACCCGTCCGCAAGGTGC
ACGGGAATATTTCGCGCCACTGGCGGAAGCAACGCGTAAACTCGACCCGACGCGTCCGATCACCTGCGTC
AATGTAATGTTCTGCGACGCTCACACCGATACCATCAGCGATCTCTTTGATGTGCTGTGCCTGAACCGTT
ATTACGGATGGTATGTCCAAAGCGGCGATTTGGAAACGGCAGAGAAGGTACTGGAAAAAGAACTTCTGGC
CTGGCAGGAGAAACTGCATCAGCCGATTATCATCACCGAATACGGCGTGGATACGTTAGCCGGGCTGCAC
TCAATGTACACCGACATGTGGAGTGAAGAGTATCAGTGTGCATGGCTGGATATGTATCACCGCGTCTTTG
ATCGCGTCAGCGCCGTCGTCGGTGAACAGGTATGGAATTTCGCCGATTTTGCGACCTCGCAAGGCATATT
GCGCGTTGGCGGTAACAAGAAAGGGATCTTCACTCGCGACCGCAAACCGAAGTCGGCGGCTTTTCTGCTG
CAAAAACGCTGGACTGGCATGAACTTCGGTGAAAAACCGCAGCAGGGAGGCAAACAAGCTAGCCACCACC
ACCACCACCACGTGTGAATTACAGGTGACCAGCTCGAATTTCCCCGATCGTTCAAACATTTGGCAATAAA
GTTTCTTAAGATTGAATCCTGTTGCCGGTCTTGCGATGATTATCATATAATTTCTGTTGAATTACGTTAA
GCATGTAATAATTAACATGTAATGCATGACGTTATTTATGAGATGGGTTTTTATGATTAGAGTCCCGCAA
TTATACATTTAATACGCGATAGAAAACAAAATATAGCGCGCAAACTAGGATAAATTATCGCGCGCGGTGT
CATCTATGTTACTAGATCGGGAATTAAACTATCAGTGTTTGACAGGATATATTGGCGGGTAAACCTAAGA
GAAAAGAGCGTTTATTAGAATAACGGATATTTAAAAGGGCGTGAAAAGGTTTATCCGTTCGTCCATTTGT
ATGTGCATGCCAACCACAGGGTTCCCCTCGGGATCAAAGTACTTTGATCCAACCCCTCCGCTGCTATAGT
GCAGTCGGCTTCTGACGTTCAGTGCAGCCGTCTTCTGAAAACGACATGTCGCACAAGTCCTAAGTTACGC
GACAGGCTGCCGCCCTGCCCTTTTCCTGGCGTTTTCTTGTCGCGTGTTTTAGTCGCATAAAGTAGAATAC
TTGCGACTAGAACCGGAGACATTACGCCATGAACAAGAGCGCCGCCGCTGGCCTGCTGGGCTATGCCCGC
GTCAGCACCGACGACCAGGACTTGACCAACCAACGGGCCGAACTGCACGCGGCCGGCTGCACCAAGCTGT
TTTCCGAGAAGATCACCGGCACCAGGCGCGACCGCCCGGAGCTGGCCAGGATGCTTGACCACCTACGCCC
TGGCGACGTTGTGACAGTGACCAGGCTAGACCGCCTGGCCCGCAGCACCCGCGACCTACTGGACATTGCC
GAGCGCATCCAGGAGGCCGGCGCGGGCCTGCGTAGCCTGGCAGAGCCGTGGGCCGACACCACCACGCCGG
CCGGCCGCATGGTGTTGACCGTGTTCGCCGGCATTGCCGAGTTCGAGCGTTCCCTAATCATCGACCGCAC
CCGGAGCGGGCGCGAGGCCGCCAAGGCCCGAGGCGTGAAGTTTGGCCCCCGCCCTACCCTCACCCCGGCA
CAGATCGCGCACGCCCGCGAGCTGATCGACCAGGAAGGCCGCACCGTGAAAGAGGCGGCTGCACTGCTTG
GCGTGCATCGCTCGACCCTGTACCGCGCACTTGAGCGCAGCGAGGAAGTGACGCCCACCGAGGCCAGGCG
GCGCGGTGCCTTCCGTGAGGACGCATTGACCGAGGCCGACGCCCTGGCGGCCGCCGAGAATGAACGCCAA
GAGGAACAAGCATGAAACCGCACCAGGACGGCCAGGACGAACCGTTTTTCATTACCGAAGAGATCGAGGC
GGAGATGATCGCGGCCGGGTACGTGTTCGAGCCGCCCGCGCACGTCTCAACCGTGCGGCTGCATGAAATC
CTGGCCGGTTTGTCTGATGCCAAGCTGGCGGCCTGGCCGGCCAGCTTGGCCGCTGAAGAAACCGAGCGCC
GCCGTCTAAAAAGGTGATGTGTATTTGAGTAAAACAGCTTGCGTCATGCGGTCGCTGCGTATATGATGCG
ATGAGTAAATAAACAAATACGCAAGGGGAACGCATGAAGGTTATCGCTGTACTTAACCAGAAAGGCGGGT
CAGGCAAGACGACCATCGCAACCCATCTAGCCCGCGCCCTGCAACTCGCCGGGGCCGATGTTCTGTTAGT
CGATTCCGATCCCCAGGGCAGTGCCCGCGATTGGGCGGCCGTGCGGGAAGATCAACCGCTAACCGTTGTC
GGCATCGACCGCCCGACGATTGACCGCGACGTGAAGGCCATCGGCCGGCGCGACTTCGTAGTGATCGACG
GAGCGCCCCAGGCGGCGGACTTGGCTGTGTCCGCGATCAAGGCAGCCGACTTCGTGCTGATTCCGGTGCA
GCCAAGCCCTTACGACATATGGGCCACCGCCGACCTGGTGGAGCTGGTTAAGCAGCGCATTGAGGTCACG
GATGGAAGGCTACAAGCGGCCTTTGTCGTGTCGCGGGCGATCAAAGGCACGCGCATCGGCGGTGAGGTTG
CCGAGGCGCTGGCCGGGTACGAGCTGCCCATTCTTGAGTCCCGTATCACGCAGCGCGTGAGCTACCCAGG
CACTGCCGCCGCCGGCACAACCGTTCTTGAATCAGAACCCGAGGGCGACGCTGCCCGCGAGGTCCAGGCG
CTGGCCGCTGAAATTAAATCAAAACTCATTTGAGTTAATGAGGTAAAGAGAAAATGAGCAAAAGCACAAA
CACGCTAAGTGCCGGCCGTCCGAGCGCACGCAGCAGCAAGGCTGCAACGTTGGCCAGCCTGGCAGACACG
CCAGCCATGAAGCGGGTCAACTTTCAGTTGCCGGCGGAGGATCACACCAAGCTGAAGATGTACGCGGTAC
GCCAAGGCAAGACCATTACCGAGCTGCTATCTGAATACATCGCGCAGCTACCAGAGTAAATGAGCAAATG
AATAAATGAGTAGATGAATTTTAGCGGCTAAAGGAGGCGGCATGGAAAATCAAGAACAACCAGGCACCGA
CGCCGTGGAATGCCCCATGTGTGGAGGAACGGGCGGTTGGCCAGGCGTAAGCGGCTGGGTTGTCTGCCGG
CCCTGCAATGGCACTGGAACCCCCAAGCCCGAGGAATCGGCGTGAGCGGTCGCAAACCATCCGGCCCGGT
ACAAATCGGCGCGGCGCTGGGTGATGACCTGGTGGAGAAGTTGAAGGCCGCGCAGGCCGCCCAGCGGCAA
CGCATCGAGGCAGAAGCACGCCCCGGTGAATCGTGGCAAGCGGCCGCTGATCGAATCCGCAAAGAATCCC
GGCAACCGCCGGCAGCCGGTGCGCCGTCGATTAGGAAGCCGCCCAAGGGCGACGAGCAACCAGATTTTTT
CGTTCCGATGCTCTATGACGTGGGCACCCGCGATAGTCGCAGCATCATGGACGTGGCCGTTTTCCGTCTG
TCGAAGCGTGACCGACGAGCTGGCGAGGTGATCCGCTACGAGCTTCCAGACGGGCACGTAGAGGTTTCCG
CAGGGCCGGCCGGCATGGCCAGTGTGTGGGATTACGACCTGGTACTGATGGCGGTTTCCCATCTAACCGA
ATCCATGAACCGATACCGGGAAGGGAAGGGAGACAAGCCCGGCCGCGTGTTCCGTCCACACGTTGCGGAC
GTACTCAAGTTCTGCCGGCGAGCCGATGGCGGAAAGCAGAAAGACGACCTGGTAGAAACCTGCATTCGGT
TAAACACCACGCACGTTGCCATGCAGCGTACGAAGAAGGCCAAGAACGGCCGCCTGGTGACGGTATCCGA
GGGTGAAGCCTTGATTAGCCGCTACAAGATCGTAAAGAGCGAAACCGGGCGGCCGGAGTACATCGAGATC
GAGCTAGCTGATTGGATGTACCGCGAGATCACAGAAGGCAAGAACCCGGACGTGCTGACGGTTCACCCCG
ATTACTTTTTGATCGATCCCGGCATCGGCCGTTTTCTCTACCGCCTGGCACGCCGCGCCGCAGGCAAGGC
AGAAGCCAGATGGTTGTTCAAGACGATCTACGAACGCAGTGGCAGCGCCGGAGAGTTCAAGAAGTTCTGT
TTCACCGTGCGCAAGCTGATCGGGTCAAATGACCTGCCGGAGTACGATTTGAAGGAGGAGGCGGGGCAGG
CTGGCCCGATCCTAGTCATGCGCTACCGCAACCTGATCGAGGGCGAAGCATCCGCCGGTTCCTAATGTAC
GGAGCAGATGCTAGGGCAAATTGCCCTAGCAGGGGAAAAAGGTCGAAAAGGTCTCTTTCCTGTGGATAGC
ACGTACATTGGGAACCCAAAGCCGTACATTGGGAACCGGAACCCGTACATTGGGAACCCAAAGCCGTACA
TTGGGAACCGGTCACACATGTAAGTGACTGATATAAAAGAGAAAAAAGGCGATTTTTCCGCCTAAAACTC
TTTAAAACTTATTAAAACTCTTAAAACCCGCCTGGCCTGTGCATAACTGTCTGGCCAGCGCACAGCCGAA
GAGCTGCAAAAAGCGCCTACCCTTCGGTCGCTGCGCTCCCTACGCCCCGCCGCTTCGCGTCGGCCTATCG
CGGCCGCTGGCCGCTCAAAAATGGCTGGCCTACGGCCAGGCAATCTACCAGGGCGCGGACAAGCCGCGCC
GTCGCCACTCGACCGCCGGCGCCCACATCAAGGCACCCTGCCTCGCGCGTTTCGGTGATGACGGTGAAAA
CCTCTGACACATGCAGCTCCCGGAGACGGTCACAGCTTGTCTGTAAGCGGATGCCGGGAGCAGACAAGCC
CGTCAGGGCGCGTCAGCGGGTGTTGGCGGGTGTCGGGGCGCAGCCATGACCCAGTCACGTAGCGATAGCG
GAGTGTATACTGGCTTAACTATGCGGCATCAGAGCAGATTGTACTGAGAGTGCACCATATGCGGTGTGAA
ATACCGCACAGATGCGTAAGGAGAAAATACCGCATCAGGCGCTCTTCCGCTTCCTCGCTCACTGACTCGC
TGCGCTCGGTCGTTCGGCTGCGGCGAGCGGTATCAGCTCACTCAAAGGCGGTAATACGGTTATCCACAGA
ATCAGGGGATAACGCAGGAAAGAACATGTGAGCAAAAGGCCAGCAAAAGGCCAGGAACCGTAAAAAGGCC
GCGTTGCTGGCGTTTTTCCATAGGCTCCGCCCCCCTGACGAGCATCACAAAAATCGACGCTCAAGTCAGA
GGTGGCGAAACCCGACAGGACTATAAAGATACCAGGCGTTTCCCCCTGGAAGCTCCCTCGTGCGCTCTCC
TGTTCCGACCCTGCCGCTTACCGGATACCTGTCCGCCTTTCTCCCTTCGGGAAGCGTGGCGCTTTCTCAT
AGCTCACGCTGTAGGTATCTCAGTTCGGTGTAGGTCGTTCGCTCCAAGCTGGGCTGTGTGCACGAACCCC
CCGTTCAGCCCGACCGCTGCGCCTTATCCGGTAACTATCGTCTTGAGTCCAACCCGGTAAGACACGACTT
ATCGCCACTGGCAGCAGCCACTGGTAACAGGATTAGCAGAGCGAGGTATGTAGGCGGTGCTACAGAGTTC
TTGAAGTGGTGGCCTAACTACGGCTACACTAGAAGGACAGTATTTGGTATCTGCGCTCTGCTGAAGCCAG
TTACCTTCGGAAAAAGAGTTGGTAGCTCTTGATCCGGCAAACAAACCACCGCTGGTAGCGGTGGTTTTTT
TGTTTGCAAGCAGCAGATTACGCGCAGAAAAAAAGGATCTCAAGAAGATCCTTTGATCTTTTCTACGGGG
TCTGACGCTCAGTGGAACGAAAACTCACGTTAAGGGATTTTGGTCATGCATTCTAGGTACTAAAACAATT
CATCCAGTAAAATATAATATTTTATTTTCTCCCAATCAGGCTTGATCCCCAGTAAGTCAAAAAATAGCTC
GACATACTGTTCTTCCCCGATATCCTCCCTGATCGACCGGACGCAGAAGGCAATGTCATACCACTTGTCC
GCCCTGCCGCTTCTCCCAAGATCAATAAAGCCACTTACTTTGCCATCTTTCACAAAGATGTTGCTGTCTC
CCAGGTCGCCGTGGGAAAAGACAAGTTCCTCTTCGGGCTTTTCCGTCTTTAAAAAATCATACAGCTCGCG
CGGATCTTTAAATGGAGTGTCTTCTTCCCAGTTTTCGCAATCCACATCGGCCAGATCGTTATTCAGTAAG
TAATCCAATTCGGCTAAGCGGCTGTCTAAGCTATTCGTATAGGGACAATCCGATATGTCGATGGAGTGAA
AGAGCCTGATGCACTCCGCATACAGCTCGATAATCTTTTCAGGGCTTTGTTCATCTTCATACTCTTCCGA
GCAAAGGACGCCATCGGCCTCACTCATGAGCAGATTGCTCCAGCCATCATGCCGTTCAAAGTGCAGGACC
TTTGGAACAGGCAGCTTTCCTTCCAGCCATAGCATCATGTCCTTTTCCCGTTCCACATCATAGGTGGTCC
CTTTATACCGGCTGTCCGTCATTTTTAAATATAGGTTTTCATTTTCTCCCACCAGCTTATATACCTTAGC
AGGAGACATTCCTTCCGTATCTTTTACGCAGCGGTATTTTTCGATCAGTTTTTTCAATTCCGGTGATATT
CTCATTTTAGCCATTTATTATTTCCTTCCTCTTTTCTACAGTATTTAAAGATACCCCAAGAAGCTAATTA
TAACAAGACGAACTCCAATTCACTGTTCCTTGCATTCTAAAACCTTAAATACCAGAAAACAGCTTTTTCA
AAGTTGTTTTCAAAGTTGGCGTATAACATAGTATCGACGGAGCCGATTTTGAAACCGCGGTGATCACAGG
CAGCAACGCTCTGTCATCGTTACAATCAACATGCTACCCTCCGCGAGATCATCCGTGTTTCAAACCCGGC
AGCTTAGTTGCCGTTCTTCCGAATAGCATCGGTAACATGAGCAAAGTCTGCCGCCTTACAACGGCTCTCC
CGCTGACGCCGTCCCGGACTGATGGGCTGCCTGTATCGAGTGGTGATTTTGTGCCGAGCTGCCGGTCGGG
GAGCTGTTGGCTGGCTGGTGGCAGGATATATTGTGGTGTAAACAAATTGACGCTTAGACAACTTAATAAC
ACATTGCGGACGTTTTTAATGTACTGAATTAACGCCGAATTAATTCGGGGGATCTGGATTTTAGTACTGG
ATTTTGGTTTTAGGAATTAGAAATTTTATTGATAGAAGTATTTTACAAATACAAATACATACTAAGGGTT
TCTTATATGCTCAACACATGAGCGAAACCCTATAGGAACCCTAATTCCCTTATCTGGGAACTACTCACAC
ATTATTATGGAGAAACTCGAGCTTGTCGATCGACAGATCCGGTCGGCATCTACTCTATTTCTTTGCCCTC
GGACGAGTGCTGGGGCGTCGGTTTCCACTATCGGCGAGTACTTCTACACAGCCATCGGTCCAGACGGCCG
CGCTTCTGCGGGCGATTTGTGTACGCCCGACAGTCCCGGCTCCGGATCGGACGATTGCGTCGCATCGACC
CTGCGCCCAAGCTGCATCATCGAAATTGCCGTCAACCAAGCTCTGATAGAGTTGGTCAAGACCAATGCGG
AGCATATACGCCCGGAGTCGTGGCGATCCTGCAAGCTCCGGATGCCTCCGCTCGAAGTAGCGCGTCTGCT
GCTCCATACAAGCCAACCACGGCCTCCAGAAGAAGATGTTGGCGACCTCGTATTGGGAATCCCCGAACAT
CGCCTCGCTCCAGTCAATGACCGCTGTTATGCGGCCATTGTCCGTCAGGACATTGTTGGAGCCGAAATCC
GCGTGCACGAGGTGCCGGACTTCGGGGCAGTCCTCGGCCCAAAGCATCAGCTCATCGAGAGCCTGCGCGA
CGGACGCACTGACGGTGTCGTCCATCACAGTTTGCCAGTGATACACATGGGGATCAGCAATCGCGCATAT
GAAATCACGCCATGTAGTGTATTGACCGATTCCTTGCGGTCCGAATGGGCCGAACCCGCTCGTCTGGCTA
AGATCGGCCGCAGCGATCGCATCCATAGCCTCCGCGACCGGTTGTAGAACAGCGGGCAGTTCGGTTTCAG
GCAGGTCTTGCAACGTGACACCCTGTGCACGGCGGGAGATGCAATAGGTCAGGCTCTCGCTAAACTCCCC
AATGTCAAGCACTTCCGGAATCGGGAGCGCGGCCGATGCAAAGTGCCGATAAACATAACGATCTTTGTAG
AAACCATCGGCGCAGCTATTTACCCGCAGGACATATCCACGCCCTCCTACATCGAAGCTGAAAGCACGAG
ATTCTTCGCCCTCCGAGAGCTGCATCAGGTCGGAGACGCTGTCGAACTTTTCGATCAGAAACTTCTCGAC
AGACGTCGCGGTGAGTTCAGGCTTTTTCATATCTCATTGCCCCCCGGGATCTGCGAAAGCTCGAGAGAGA
TAGATTTGTAGAGAGAGACTGGTGATTTCAGCGTGTCCTCTCCAAATGAAATGAACTTCCTTATATAGAG
GAAGGTCTTGCGAAGGATAGTGGGATTGTGCGTCATCCCTTACGTCAGTGGAGATATCACATCAATCCAC
TTGCTTTGAAGACGTGGTTGGAACGTCTTCTTTTTCCACGATGCTCCTCGTGGGTGGGGGTCCATCTTTG
GGACCACTGTCGGCAGAGGCATCTTGAACGATAGCCTTTCCTTTATCGCAATGATGGCATTTGTAGGTGC
CACCTTCCTTTTCTACTGTCCTTTTGATGAAGTGACAGATAGCTGGGCAATGGAATCCGAGGAGGTTTCC
CGATATTACCCTTTGTTGAAAAGTCTCAATAGCCCTTTGGTCTTCTGAGACTGTATCTTTGATATTCTTG
GAGTAGACGAGAGTGTCGTGCTCCACCATGTTATCACATCAATCCACTTGCTTTGAAGACGTGGTTGGAA
CGTCTTCTTTTTCCACGATGCTCCTCGTGGGTGGGGGTCCATCTTTGGGACCACTGTCGGCAGAGGCATC
TTGAACGATAGCCTTTCCTTTATCGCAATGATGGCATTTGTAGGTGCCACCTTCCTTTTCTACTGTCCTT
TTGATGAAGTGACAGATAGCTGGGCAATGGAATCCGAGGAGGTTTCCCGATATTACCCTTTGTTGAAAAG
TCTCAATAGCCCTTTGGTCTTCTGAGACTGTATCTTTGATATTCTTGGAGTAGACGAGAGTGTCGTGCTC
CACCATGTTGGCAAGCTGCTCTAGCCAATACGCAAACCGCCTCTCCCCGCGCGTTGGCCGATTCATTAAT
GCAGCTGGCACGACAGGTTTCCCGACTGGAAAGCGGGCAGTGAGCGCAACGCAATTAATGTGAGTTAGCT
CACTCATTAGGCACCCCAGGCTTTACACTTTATGCTTCCGGCTCGTATGTTGTGTGGAATTGTGAGCGGA
TAACAATTTCACACAGGAAACAGCTATGACCATGATTACGAATTCGAGCTCGGTACCCGGGGATCCTCTA
GAGTCGACCTGCAGGCATGCAAGCTTGGCACTGGCCGTCGTTTTACAACGTCGTGACTGGGAAAACCCTG
GCGTTACCCAACTTAATCGCCTTGCAGCACATCCCCCTTTCGCCAGCTGGCGTAATAGCGAAGAGGCCCG
CACCGATCGCCCTTCCCAACAGTTGCGCAGCCTGAATGGCGAATGCTAGAGCAGCTTGAGCTTGGATCAG
ATTGTCGTTTCCCGCCTTCAGTTTAGCTTCATGGAGTCAAAGATTCAAATAGAGGACCTAACAGAACTCG
CCGTAAAGACTGGCGAACAGTTCATACAGAGTCTCTTACGACTCAATGACAAGAAGAAAATCTTCGTCAA
CATGGTGGAGCACGACACACTTGTCTACTCCAAAAATATCAAAGATACAGTCTCAGAAGACCAAAGGGCA
ATTGAGACTTTTCAACAAAGGGTAATATCCGGAAACCTCCTCGGATTCCATTGCCCAGCTATCTGTCACT
TTATTGTGAAGATAGTGGAAAAGGAAGGTGGCTCCTACAAATGCCATCATTGCGATAAAGGAAAGGCCAT
CGTTGAAGATGCCTCTGCCGACAGTGGTCCCAAAGATGGACCCCCACCCACGAGGAGCATCGTGGAAAAA
GAAGACGTTCCAACCACGTCTTCAAAGCAAGTGGATTGATGTGATATCTCCACTGACGTAAGGGATGACG
CACAATCCCACTATCCTTCGCAAGACCCTTCCTCTATATAAGGAAGTTCATTTCATTTGGAGAGAACACG
GGGGACTCTTGACCATGGTA
