>Addgene plasmid #84225 | Osa-pCAMBIA-1301-STTM529 | addgene partial sequence | sequence record 174439 | Addgene Partial NGS Result
TGAGACTTTTCAACAAAGGGTAATATCGGGAAACCTCCTCGGATTCCATTGCCCAGCTATCTGTCACTTC
ATCAAAAGGACAGTAGAAAAGGAAGGTGGCACCTACAAATGCCATCATTGCGATAAAGGAAAGGCTATCG
TTCAAGATGCCTCTGCCGACAGTGGTCCCAAAGATGGACCCCCACCCACGAGGAGCATCGTGGAAAAAGA
AGACGTTCCAACCACGTCTTCAAAGCAAGTGGATTGATGTGAACATGGTGGAGCACGACACTCTCGTCTA
CTCCAAGAATATCAAAGATACAGTCTCAGAAGACCAAAGGGCTATTGAGACTTTTCAACAAAGGGTAATA
TCGGGAAACCTCCTCGGATTCCATTGCCCAGCTATCTGTCACTTCATCAAAAGGACAGTAGAAAAGGAAG
GTGGCACCTACAAATGCCATCATTGCGATAAAGGAAAGGCTATCGTTCAAGATGCCTCTGCCGACAGTGG
TCCCAAAGATGGACCCCCACCCACGAGGAGCATCGTGGAAAAAGAAGACGTTCCAACCACGTCTTCAAAG
CAAGTGGATTGATGTGATATCTCCACTGACGTAAGGGATGACGCACAATCCCACTATCCTTCGCAAGACC
CTTCCTCTATATAAGGAAGTTCATTTCATTTGGAGAGGACACGCTGAAATCACCAGTCTCTCTCTACAAA
TCTATCTCTCTCGAGCTTTCGCAGATCCGGGGGGCAATGAGATATGAAAAAGCCTGAACTCACCGCGACG
TCTGTCGAGAAGTTTCTGATCGAAAAGTTCGACAGCGTCTCCGACCTGATGCAGCTCTCGGAGGGCGAAG
AATCTCGTGCTTTCAGCTTCGATGTAGGAGGGCGTGGATATGTCCTGCGGGTAAATAGCTGCGCCGATGG
TTTCTACAAAGATCGTTATGTTTATCGGCACTTTGCATCGGCCGCGCTCCCGATTCCGGAAGTGCTTGAC
ATTGGGGAGTTTAGCGAGAGCCTGACCTATTGCATCTCCCGCCGTTCACAGGGTGTCACGTTGCAAGACC
TGCCTGAAACCGAACTGCCCGCTGTTCTACAACCGGTCGCGGAGGCTATGGATGCGATCGCTGCGGCCGA
TCTTAGCCAGACGAGCGGGTTCGGCCCATTCGGACCGCAAGGAATCGGTCAATACACTACATGGCGTGAT
TTCATATGCGCGATTGCTGATCCCCATGTGTATCACTGGCAAACTGTGATGGACGACACCGTCAGTGCGT
CCGTCGCGCAGGCTCTCGATGAGCTGATGCTTTGGGCCGAGGACTGCCCCGAAGTCCGGCACCTCGTGCA
CGCGGATTTCGGCTCCAACAATGTCCTGACGGACAATGGCCGCATAACAGCGGTCATTGACTGGAGCGAG
GCGATGTTCGGGGATTCCCAATACGAGGTCGCCAACATCTTCTTCTGGAGGCCGTGGTTGGCTTGTATGG
AGCAGCAGACGCGCTACTTCGAGCGGAGGCATCCGGAGCTTGCAGGATCGCCACGACTCCGGGCGTATAT
GCTCCGCATTGGTCTTGACCAACTCTATCAGAGCTTGGTTGACGGCAATTTCGATGATGCAGCTTGGGCG
CAGGGTCGATGCGACGCAATCGTCCGATCCGGAGCCGGGACTGTCGGGCGTACACAAATCGCCCGCAGAA
GCGCGGCCGTCTGGACCGATGGCTGTGTAGAAGTACTCGCCGATAGTGGAAACCGACGCCCCAGCACTCG
TCCGAGGGCAAAGAAATAGAGTAGATGCCGACCGGGATCTGTCGATCGACAAGCTCGAGTTTCTCCATAA
TAATGTGTGAGTAGTTCCCAGATAAGGGAATTAGGGTTCCTATAGGGTTTCGCTCATGTGTTGAGCATAT
AAGAAACCCTTAGTATGTATTTGTATTTGTAAAATACTTCTATCAATAAAATTTCTAATTCCTAAAACCA
AAATCCAGTACTAAAATCCAGATCCCCCGAATTAATTCGGCGTTAATTCAGTACATTAAAAACGTCCGCA
ATGTGTTATTAAGTTGTCTAAGCGTCAATTTGTTTACACCACAATATATCCTGCCACCAGCCAGCCAACA
GCTCCCCGACCGGCAGCTCGGCACAAAATCACCACTCGATACAGGCAGCCCATCAGTCCGGGACGGCGTC
AGCGGGAGAGCCGTTGTAAGGCGGCAGACTTTGCTCATGTTACCGATGCTATTCGGAAGAACGGCAACTA
AGCTGCCGGGTTTGAAACACGGATGATCTCGCGGAGGGTAGCATGTTGATTGTAACGATGACAGAGCGTT
GCTGCCTGTGATCACCGCGGTTTCAAAATCGGCTCCGTCGATACTATGTTATACGCCAACTTTGAAAACA
ACTTTGAAAAAGCTGTTTTCTGGTATTTAAGGTTTTAGAATGCAAGGAACAGTGAATTGGAGTTCGTCTT
GTTATAATTAGCTTCTTGGGGTATCTTTAAATACTGTAGAAAAGAGGAAGGAAATAATAAATGGCTAAAA
TGAGAATATCACCGGAATTGAAAAAACTGATCGAAAAATACCGCTGCGTAAAAGATACGGAAGGAATGTC
TCCTGCTAAGGTATATAAGCTGGTGGGAGAAAATGAAAACCTATATTTAAAAATGACGGACAGCCGGTAT
AAAGGGACCACCTATGATGTGGAACGGGAAAAGGACATGATGCTATGGCTGGAAGGAAAGCTGCCTGTTC
CAAAGGTCCTGCACTTTGAACGGCATGATGGCTGGAGCAATCTGCTCATGAGTGAGGCCGATGGCGTCCT
TTGCTCGGAAGAGTATGAAGATGAACAAAGCCCTGAAAAGATTATCGAGCTGTATGCGGAGTGCATCAGG
CTCTTTCACTCCATCGACATATCGGATTGTCCCTATACGAATAGCTTAGACAGCCGCTTAGCCGAATTGG
ATTACTTACTGAATAACGATCTGGCCGATGTGGATTGCGAAAACTGGGAAGAAGACACTCCATTTAAAGA
TCCGCGCGAGCTGTATGATTTTTTAAAGACGGAAAAGCCCGAAGAGGAACTTGTCTTTTCCCACGGCGAC
CTGGGAGACAGCAACATCTTTGTGAAAGATGGCAAAGTAAGTGGCTTTATTGATCTTGGGAGAAGCGGCA
GGGCGGACAAGTGGTATGACATTGCCTTCTGCGTCCGGTCGATCAGGGAGGATATCGGGGAAGAACAGTA
TGTCGAGCTATTTTTTGACTTACTGGGGATCAAGCCTGATTGGGAGAAAATAAAATATTATATTTTACTG
GATGAATTGTTTTAGTACCTAGAATGCATGACCAAAATCCCTTAACGTGAGTTTTCGTTCCACTGAGCGT
CAGACCCCGTAGAAAAGATCAAAGGATCTTCTTGAGATCCTTTTTTTCTGCGCGTAATCTGCTGCTTGCA
AACAAAAAAACCACCGCTACCAGCGGTGGTTTGTTTGCCGGATCAAGAGCTACCAACTCTTTTTCCGAAG
GTAACTGGCTTCAGCAGAGCGCAGATACCAAATACTGTCCTTCTAGTGTAGCCGTAGTTAGGCCACCACT
TCAAGAACTCTGTAGCACCGCCTACATACCTCGCTCTGCTAATCCTGTTACCAGTGGCTGCTGCCAGTGG
CGATAAGTCGTGTCTTACCGGGTTGGACTCAAGACGATAGTTACCGGATAAGGCGCAGCGGTCGGGCTGA
ACGGGGGGTTCGTGCACACAGCCCAGCTTGGAGCGAACGACCTACACCGAACTGAGATACCTACAGCGTG
AGCTATGAGAAAGCGCCACGCTTCCCGAAGGGAGAAAGGCGGACAGGTATCCGGTAAGCGGCAGGGTCGG
AACAGGAGAGCGCACGAGGGAGCTTCCAGGGGGAAACGCCTGGTATCTTTATAGTCCTGTCGGGTTTCGC
CACCTCTGACTTGAGCGTCGATTTTTGTGATGCTCGTCAGGGGGGCGGAGCCTATGGAAAAACGCCAGCA
ACGCGGCCTTTTTACGGTTCCTGGCCTTTTGCTGGCCTTTTGCTCACATGTTCTTTCCTGCGTTATCCCC
TGATTCTGTGGATAACCGTATTACCGCCTTTGAGTGAGCTGATACCGCTCGCCGCAGCCGAACGACCGAG
CGCAGCGAGTCAGTGAGCGAGGAAGCGGAAGAGCGCCTGATGCGGTATTTTCTCCTTACGCATCTGTGCG
GTATTTCACACCGCATATGGTGCACTCTCAGTACAATCTGCTCTGATGCCGCATAGTTAAGCCAGTATAC
ACTCCGCTATCGCTACGTGACTGGGTCATGGCTGCGCCCCGACACCCGCCAACACCCGCTGACGCGCCCT
GACGGGCTTGTCTGCTCCCGGCATCCGCTTACAGACAAGCTGTGACCGTCTCCGGGAGCTGCATGTGTCA
GAGGTTTTCACCGTCATCACCGAAACGCGCGAGGCAGGGTGCCTTGATGTGGGCGCCGGCGGTCGAGTGG
CGACGGCGCGGCTTGTCCGCGCCCTGGTAGATTGCCTGGCCGTAGGCCAGCCATTTTTGAGCGGCCAGCG
GCCGCGATAGGCCGACGCGAAGCGGCGGGGCGTAGGGAGCGCAGCGACCGAAGGGTAGGCGCTTTTTGCA
GCTCTTCGGCTGTGCGCTGGCCAGACAGTTATGCACAGGCCAGGCGGGTTTTAAGAGTTTTAATAAGTTT
TAAAGAGTTTTAGGCGGAAAAATCGCCTTTTTTCTCTTTTATATCAGTCACTTACATGTGTGACCGGTTC
CCAATGTACGGCTTTGGGTTCCCAATGTACGGGTTCCGGTTCCCAATGTACGGCTTTGGGTTCCCAATGT
ACGTGCTATCCACAGGAAAGAGACCTTTTCGACCTTTTTCCCCTGCTAGGGCAATTTGCCCTAGCATCTG
CTCCGTACATTAGGAACCGGCGGATGCTTCGCCCTCGATCAGGTTGCGGTAGCGCATGACTAGGATCGGG
CCAGCCTGCCCCGCCTCCTCCTTCAAATCGTACTCCGGCAGGTCATTTGACCCGATCAGCTTGCGCACGG
TGAAACAGAACTTCTTGAACTCTCCGGCGCTGCCACTGCGTTCGTAGATCGTCTTGAACAACCATCTGGC
TTCTGCCTTGCCTGCGGCGCGGCGTGCCAGGCGGTAGAGAAAACGGCCGATGCCGGGATCGATCAAAAAG
TAATCGGGGTGAACCGTCAGCACGTCCGGGTTCTTGCCTTCTGTGATCTCGCGGTACATCCAATCAGCTA
GCTCGATCTCGATGTACTCCGGCCGCCCGGTTTCGCTCTTTACGATCTTGTAGCGGCTAATCAAGGCTTC
ACCCTCGGATACCGTCACCAGGCGGCCGTTCTTGGCCTTCTTCGTACGCTGCATGGCAACGTGCGTGGTG
TTTAACCGAATGCAGGTTTCTACCAGGTCGTCTTTCTGCTTTCCGCCATCGGCTCGCCGGCAGAACTTGA
GTACGTCCGCAACGTGTGGACGGAACACGCGGCCGGGCTTGTCTCCCTTCCCTTCCCGGTATCGGTTCAT
GGATTCGGTTAGATGGGAAACCGCCATCAGTACCAGGTCGTAATCCCACACACTGGCCATGCCGGCCGGC
CCTGCGGAAACCTCTACGTGCCCGTCTGGAAGCTCGTAGCGGATCACCTCGCCAGCTCGTCGGTCACGCT
TCGACAGACGGAAAACGGCCACGTCCATGATGCTGCGACTATCGCGGGTGCCCACGTCATAGAGCATCGG
AACGAAAAAATCTGGTTGCTCGTCGCCCTTGGGCGGCTTCCTAATCGACGGCGCACCGGCTGCCGGCGGT
TGCCGGGATTCTTTGCGGATTCGATCAGCGGCCGCTTGCCACGATTCACCGGGGCGTGCTTCTGCCTCGA
TGCGTTGCCGCTGGGCGGCCTGCGCGGCCTTCAACTTCTCCACCAGGTCATCACCCAGCGCCGCGCCGAT
TTGTACCGGGCCGGATGGTTTGCGACCGCTCACGCCGATTCCTCGGGCTTGGGGGTTCCAGTGCCATTGC
AGGGCCGGCAGGCAACCCAGCCGCTTACGCCTGGCCAACCGCCCGTTCCTCCACACATGGGGCATTCCAC
GGCGTCGGTGCCTGGTTGTTCTTGATTTTCCATGCCGCCTCCTTTAGCCGCTAAAATTCATCTACTCATT
TATTCATTTGCTCATTTACTCTGGTAGCTGCGCGATGTATTCAGATAGCAGCTCGGTAATGGTCTTGCCT
TGGCGTACCGCGTACATCTTCAGCTTGGTGTGATCCTCCGCCGGCAACTGAAAGTTGACCCGCTTCATGG
CTGGCGTGTCTGCCAGGCTGGCCAACGTTGCAGCCTTGCTGCTGCGTGCGCTCGGACGGCCGGCACTTAG
CGTGTTTGTGCTTTTGCTCATTTTCTCTTTACCTCATTAACTCAAATGAGTTTTGATTTAATTTCAGCGG
CCAGCGCCTGGACCTCGCGGGCAGCGTCGCCCTCGGGTTCTGATTCAAGAACGGTTGTGCCGGCGGCGGC
AGTGCCTGGGTAGCTCACGCGCTGCGTGATACGGGACTCAAGAATGGGCAGCTCGTACCCGGCCAGCGCC
TCGGCAACCTCACCGCCGATGCGCGTGCCTTTGATCGCCCGCGACACGACAAAGGCCGCTTGTAGCCTTC
CATCCGTGACCTCAATGCGCTGCTTAACCAGCTCCACCAGGTCGGCGGTGGCCCATATGTCGTAAGGGCT
TGGCTGCACCGGAATCAGCACGAAGTCGGCTGCCTTGATCGCGGACACAGCCAAGTCCGCCGCCTGGGGC
GCTCCGTCGATCACTACGAAGTCGCGCCGGCCGATGGCCTTCACGTCGCGGTCAATCGTCGGGCGGTCGA
TGCCGACAACGGTTAGCGGTTGATCTTCCCGCACGGCCGCCCAATCGCGGGCACTGCCCTGGGGATCGGA
ATCGACTAACAGAACATCGGCCCCGGCGAGTTGCAGGGCGCGGGCTAGATGGGTTGCGATGGTCGTCTTG
CCTGACCCGCCTTTCTGGTTAAGTACAGCGATAACCTTCATGCGTTCCCCTTGCGTATTTGTTTATTTAC
TCATCGCATCATATACGCAGCGACCGCATGACGCAAGCTGTTTTACTCAAATACACATCACCTTTTTAGA
CGGCGGCGCTCGGTTTCTTCAGCGGCCAAGCTGGCCGGCCAGGCCGCCAGCTTGGCATCAGACAAACCGG
CCAGGATTTCATGCAGCCGCACGGTTGAGACGTGCGCGGGCGGCTCGAACACGTACCCGGCCGCGATCAT
CTCCGCCTCGATCTCTTCGGTAATGAAAAACGGTTCGTCCTGGCCGTCCTGGTGCGGTTTCATGCTTGTT
CCTCTTGGCGTTCATTCTCGGCGGCCGCCAGGGCGTCGGCCTCGGTCAATGCGTCCTCACGGAAGGCACC
GCGCCGCCTGGCCTCGGTGGGCGTCACTTCCTCGCTGCGCTCAAGTGCGCGGTACAGGGTCGAGCGATGC
ACGCCAAGCAGTGCAGCCGCCTCTTTCACGGTGCGGCCTTCCTGGTCGATCAGCTCGCGGGCGTGCGCGA
TCTGTGCCGGGGTGAGGGTAGGGCGGGGGCCAAACTTCACGCCTCGGGCCTTGGCGGCCTCGCGCCCGCT
CCGGGTGCGGTCGATGATTAGGGAACGCTCGAACTCGGCAATGCCGGCGAACACGGTCAACACCATGCGG
CCGGCCGGCGTGGTGGTGTCGGCCCACGGCTCTGCCAGGCTACGCAGGCCCGCGCCGGCCTCCTGGATGC
GCTCGGCAATGTCCAGTAGGTCGCGGGTGCTGCGGGCCAGGCGGTCTAGCCTGGTCACTGTCACAACGTC
GCCAGGGCGTAGGTGGTCAAGCATCCTGGCCAGCTCCGGGCGGTCGCGCCTGGTGCCGGTGATCTTCTCG
GAAAACAGCTTGGTGCAGCCGGCCGCGTGCAGTTCGGCCCGTTGGTTGGTCAAGTCCTGGTCGTCGGTGC
TGACGCGGGCATAGCCCAGCAGGCCAGCGGCGGCGCTCTTGTTCATGGCGTAATGTCTCCGGTTCTAGTC
GCAAGTATTCTACTTTATGCGACTAAAACACGCGACAAGAAAACGCCAGGAAAAGGGCAGGGCGGCAGCC
TGTCGCGTAACTTAGGACTTGTGCGACATGTCGTTTTCAGAAGACGGCTGCACTGAACGTCAGAAGCCGA
CTGCACTATAGCAGCGGAGGGGTTGGATCAAAGTACTTTGATCCCGAGGGGAACCCTGTGGTTGGCATGC
ACATACAAATGGACGAACGGATAAACCTTTTCACGCCCTTTTAAATATCCGATTATTCTAATAAACGCTC
TTTTCTCTTAGGTTTACCCGCCAATATATCCTGTCAAACACTGATAGTTTAATTCCCGATCTAGTAACAT
AGATGACACCGCGCGCGATAATTTATCCTAGTTTGCGCGCTATATTTTGTTTTCTATCGCGTATTAAATG
TATAATTGCGGGACTCTAATCATAAAAACCCATCTCATAAATAACGTCATGCATTACATGTTAATTATTA
CATGCTTAACGTAATTCAACAGAAATTATATGATAATCATCGCAAGACCGGCAACAGGATTCAATCTTAA
GAAACTTTATTGCCAAATGTTTGAACGATCGGGGAAATTCGAGCTGGTCACCTGTAATTCACACGTGGTG
GTGGTGGTGGTGGCTAGCTTGTTTGCCTCCCTGCTGCGGTTTTTCACCGAAGTTCATGCCAGTCCAGCGT
TTTTGCAGCAGAAAAGCCGCCGACTTCGGTTTGCGGTCGCGAGTGAAGATCCCTTTCTTGTTACCGCCAA
CGCGCAATATGCCTTGCGAGGTCGCAAAATCGGCGAAATTCCATACCTGTTCACCGACGACGGCGCTGAC
GCGATCAAAGACGCGGTGATACATATCCAGCCATGCACACTGATACTCTTCACTCCACATGTCGGTGTAC
ATTGAGTGCAGCCCGGCTAACGTATCCACGCCGTATTCGGTGATGATAATCGGCTGATGCAGTTTCTCCT
GCCAGGCCAGAAGTTCTTTTTCCAGTACCTTCTCTGCCGTTTCCAAATCGCCGCTTTGGACATACCATCC
GTAATAACGGTTCAGGCACAGCACATCAAAGAGATCGCTGATGGTATCGGTGTGAGCGTCGCAGAACATT
ACATTGACGCAGGTGATCGGACGCGTCGGGTCGAGTTTACGCGTTGCTTCCGCCAGTGGCGCGAAATATT
CCCGTGCACCTTGCGGACGGGTATCCGGTTCGTTGGCAATACTCCACATCACCACGCTTGGGTGGTTTTT
GTCACGCGCTATCAGCTCTTTAATCGCCTGTAAGTGCGCTTGCTGAGTTTCCCCGTTGACTGCCTCTTCG
CTGTACAGTTCTTTCGGCTTGTTGCCCGCTTCGAAACCAATGCCTAAAGAGAGGTTAAAGCCGACAGCAG
CAGTTTCATCAATCACCACGATGCCATGTTCATCTGCCCAGTCGAGCATCTCTTCAGCGTAAGGGTAATG
CGAGGTACGGTAGGAGTTGGCCCCAATCCAGTCCATTAATGCGTGGTCGTGCACCATCAGCACGTTATCG
AATCCTTTGCCACGCAAGTCCGCATCTTCATGACGACCAAAGCCAGTAAAGTAGAACGGTTTGTGGTTAA
TCAGGAACTGTTCGCCCTTCACTGCCACTGACCGGATGCCGACGCGAAGCGGGTAGATATCACACTCTGT
CTGGCTTTTGGCTGTGACGCACAGTTCATAGAGATAACCTTCACCCGGTTGCCAGAGGTGCGGATTCACC
ACTTGCAAAGTCCCGCTAGTGCCTTGTCCAGTTGCAACCACCTGTTGATCCGCATCACGCAGTTCAACGC
TGACATCACCATTGGCCACCACCTGCCAGTCAACAGACGCGTGGTTACAGTCTTGCGCGACATGCGTCAC
CACGGTGATATCGTCCACCCAGGTGTTCGGCGTGGTGTAGAGCATTACGCTGCGATGGATTCCGGCATAG
TTAAAGAAATCATGGAAGTAAGACTGCTTTTTCTTGCCGTTTTCGTCGGTAATCACCATTCCCGGCGGGA
TAGTCTGCCAGTTCAGTTCGTTGTTCACACAAACGGTGATACGTACACTTTTCCCGGCAATAACATACGG
CGTGACATCGGCTTCAAATGGCGTATAGCCGCCCTGATGCTCCATCACTTCCTGATTATTGACCCACACT
TTGCCGTAATGAGTGACCGCATCGAAACGCAGCACGATACGCTGGCCTGCCCAACCTTTCGGTATAAAGA
CTTCGCGCTGATACCAGACGTTGCCCGCATAATTACGAATATCTGCATCGGCGAACTGATCGTTAAAACT
GCCTGGCACAGCAATTGCCCGGCTTTCTTGTAACGCGCTTTCCCACCAACGCTGATCAATTCCACAGTTT
TCGCGATCCAGACTGAATGCCCACAGGCCGTCGAGTTTTTTGATTTCACGGGTTGGGGTTTCTACAGGAC
GGACGAGTCGTCGGTTCTGTAACTATCATCATCATCATAGACACACGAAATAAAGTAATCAGATTATCAG
TTAAAGCTATGTAATATTTACACCATAACCAATCAATTAAAAAATAGATCAGTTTAAAGAAAGATCAAAG
CTCAAAAAAATAAAAAGAGAAAAGGGTCCTAACCAAGAAAATGAAGGAGAAAAACTAGAAATTTACCCTC
AGATCTACCATGGTCAAGAGTCCCCCGTGTTCTCTCCAAATGAAATGAACTTCCTTATATAGAGGAAGGG
TCTTGCGAAGGATAGTGGGATTGTGCGTCATCCCTTACGTCAGTGGAGATATCACATCAATCCACTTGCT
TTGAAGACGTGGTTGGAACGTCTTCTTTTTCCACGATGCTCCTCGTGGGTGGGGGTCCATCTTTGGGACC
ACTGTCGGCAGAGGCATCTTCAACGATGGCCTTTCCTTTATCGCAATGATGGCATTTGTAGGAGCCACCT
TCCTTTTCCACTATCTTCACAATAAAGTGACAGATAGCTGGGCAATGGAATCCGAGGAGGTTTCCGGATA
TTACCCTTTGTTGAAAAGTCTCAATTGCCCTTTGGTCTTCTGAGACTGTATCTTTGATATTTTTGGAGTA
GACAAGTGTGTCGTGCTCCACCATGTTGACGAAGATTTTCTTCTTGTCATTGAGTCGTAAGAGACTCTGT
ATGAACTGTTCGCCAGTCTTTACGGCGAGTTCTGTTAGGTCCTCTATTTGAATCTTTGACTCCATGAAGC
TAAACTGAAGGCGGGAAACGACAATCTGATCCAAGCTCAAGCTGCTCTAGCATTCGCCATTCAGGCTGCG
CAACTGTTGGGAAGGGCGATCGGTGCGGGCCTCTTCGCTATTACGCCAGCTGGCGAAAGGGGGATGTGCT
GCAAGGCGATTAAGTTGGGTAACGCCAGGGTTTTCCCAGTCACGACGTTGTAAAACGACGGCCAGTGCCA
AGCTTGCATGCCTGCAGTTAATTAAGTTTGCAAGCAGCAGATTACGCGCAGAAAAAAAGGATCTCAAGGA
GATCCTTTGGATCACAAAAAAAAAGCCCGCTCATTAGGCGGGTTAAATTCCCGGGTACTGCAGCCGATTC
ATTAATGCAGGTTAACCTGGCTTATCGAAATTAATACGACTCACTATAGGGAGACCGGCAGATCTGATCC
CTACTCCAAAAATGTCAAAGATACAGTCTCAGAAGACCAAAGGGCTATTGAGACTTTTCAACAAAGGGTA
ATTTCGGGAAACCTCCTCGGATTCCATTGCCCAGCTATCTGTCACTTCATCGAAAGGACAGTGGAAAAGG
AAGGTGGCTCCTACAAATGCCATCATTGCGATAAAGGAAAGGCTATCATTCAAGATGCCTCTGCCGACAG
TGGTCCCAAAGATGGACCCCCACCCACGAGGAGCATCGTGGGAAAAGAAGACGTTCCAACCACGTCTTCA
AAGCAAGTGGATTGATGTGACATCTCCACTGACGTAAGGGATGACGCACAATCCCACCCCTACTCCAAAA
ATGTCAAAGATACTGTCTCAGAAGACCAGAGGGCTATTGAGACTTTTCAACAAAGGGTAATTTCGGGAAA
CCTCCTCGGATTCCATTGCCCAGCTATCTGTCACCTCATCGAAAGGACAGTAGAAAAGGAAGGTGGCTCC
TACAAATGCCATCATTGCGATAAAGGAAAGGCTATCATTCAAGATGCCTCTGCCGACAGTGGTCCCAAAG
ATGGACCCCCACCCACGAGGAGCATCGTGGAAAAAGAAGACGTTCCAACCACGTCTTCGAAGCAAGTGGA
TTGATGTGACATCTCCACTGACATAAGGGATGACGCACAACCCCACTATCCTTCGCAAGACCCTTCCTCT
ATATAAGGAAGTTCATTTCATTTGGAGAGGACAGCCCAAGCTTGAAGAAGGACTAGAGGGTACAGGTTGT
TGTTGTTATGGTCTAATTTAAATATGGTCTAAAGAAGAAGAATAAGCTGTACTCCTATCTCTCTTCTGAA
TTCGGTACGCTGAAATCACCAGTCTCTCTCTACAAATCTATCTCTCTCTATTTTCTCCATAAATAATGTG
TGAGTAGTTTCCCGATAAGGGAAATTAGGGTTCTTATAGGGTTTCGCTCATGTGTTGAGCATATAAGAAA
CCCTTAGTATGTATTTGTATTTGTAAAATACTTCTATCAATAAAATTTCTAATTCCTAAAACCAAAATCC
AGTACTAAAATCCAGATCTCCTAAAGTCCCTATAGATCTTTGTCGTGAATATAAACCAGACACGAGACGA
CTAGACCTGGAGCCCAGACGCCGTTCGAAGCTAGAAGTACCGCTTAGGCAGGAGGCCGTTAGGGAAAAGA
TGCTAAGGCAGGGTTGGTTACGTTGACTCCCCCGTAGGTTTGGTTTAAATATGATGAAGTGGACGGAAGG
AAGGAGGAAGACAAGGAAGGATAAGGTTGCAGGCCCTGTGCAAGGTAAGAAGATGGAAATTTGATAGAGG
TACGCTACTATACTTATACTATACGCTAAGGGAATGATTGTATTTATACCCTATACCCCCTAATAACCCC
TTATCAATTTAAGAAATAATCCGCATAAGCCCCCGCTTAAAAATTGGTATCAGAGCCATGAATAGGTCTA
TGACCAAAACTCAAGAGGATAAAACCTCACCAAAATACGAAAGAGTCCTTAACTCTAAAGATAAAAGATC
TTTCAAGATCAAAACTAGTTCCCTCACACCGGTGACGGGGATCGCATGCGACCTCTAGACCATCACATTG
GAGCTTCAGCTGCTCGAGTTCTATAGTGTCACCTAAATCGTATGTGTATGATACATAAGGTTATGTATTA
ATTGTAGCCGCGTTCTTACGTCGACGTACCAATTACGCCCCGCCCTGTCACTCATCGCAGTACTGTTGTA
ATTCATTAAGCATTCTGCCGACATGGAAGCCATCACAAACGGCATGATGAACCTGAATCGCCAGCGGCAT
CAGCACCTTGTCGCCTTGCGTATAATATTTGCCCATGGTGAAAACGGGGGCGAAGAAGTTGTCCATATTG
GCCACGTTTAAATCAAAACTGGTGAAACTCACCCAGGGATTGGCTGAGACGAAAAACATATTCTCAATAA
ACCCTTTAGGGAAATAGGCCAGGTTTTCACCGTAACACGCCACATCTTGCGAATATATGTGTAGAAACTG
CCGGAAATCGTCGTGGTATTCACTCCAGAGCGATGAAAACGTTTCAGTTTGCTCATGGAAAACGGTGTAA
CAAGGGTGAACACTATCCCATATTACCAGCTCACCGTCTTTCATTGCCATACGGAACTCCGGATGAGCAT
TCATCAGGCGGGCAAGAATGTGAATAAAGGCCGGATAAAACTTGTGCTTATTTTTCTTTACGGTCTTTAA
AAAGGCCGTAATATCCAGCTGAACGGTCTGGTTATAGGTACATTGAGCAACTGACTGAAATGCCTCAAAA
TGTTCTTTACGATGCCATTGGGATATATCAACGGTGGTATATCCAGTGATTTCTTTCTCCATTTTAGCTT
CCTTAGCTCCTGAAAATCTCGATAACTCATTAAAGCTTATCGATGATAAGCTGTCAAACATGAGAATTTA
GCCCGCCTAATGAGCGGGCTTTTTGTTGTGATCCGCGTTGCTGGCGTTTTTCCATAGGCTCCGCCCCCCT
GACGAGCATCACAAAAATCGACGCTCAAGTCAGAGGTGGCGAAACCCGACAGGACTATAAAGATACCAGG
CGTTTCCCCCCTGGAAGCTCCCTCGTGCGCTCTCCTGTTCTGACCCTGCCGCTTACCGGATACCTGTCCG
CCTTTCTTAATTAATCTAGCTAGAGGATCCCCGGGTACCGAGCTCGAATTCGTAATCATGTCATAGCTGT
TTCCTGTGTGAAATTGTTATCCGCTCACAATTCCACACAACATACGAGCCGGAAGCATAAAGTGTAAAGC
CTGGGGTGCCTAATGAGTGAGCTAACTCACATTAATTGCGTTGCGCTCACTGCCCGCTTTCCAGTCGGGA
AACCTGTCGTGCCAGCTGCATTAATGAATCGGCCAACGCGCGGGGAGAGGCGGTTTGCGTATTGGCTAGA
GCAGCTTGCCAACATGGTGGAGCACGACACTCTCGTCTACTCCAAGAATATCAAAGATACAGTCTCAGAA
GACCAAAGGGCTAT
