>Addgene plasmid #84225 | Osa-pCAMBIA-1301-STTM529 | depositor partial sequence | sequence record 174507 | STTM529
CATTTGGAGAGGACAGCCCAAGCTTGAAGAAGGACTAGAGGGTACAGGTTGTTGTTGTTATGGTCTAATT
TAAATATGGTCTAAAGAAGAAGAATAAGCTGTACTCCTATCTCTCTTCTGAATTCGGTACGCTGAAATCA
CCAG
