[The description below was written by a language model from this plasmid's Addgene catalogue record.]
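Description:
Osa-pCAMBIA-1301-STTM529 is a plant expression construct built on the pCAMBIA-1301 binary vector backbone (about 11.8 kb without insert) and designed to interfere with the activity of microRNA miR529 in rice. pCAMBIA-type binary vectors are generally used for Agrobacterium-mediated delivery of a T-DNA into plant cells, and the record lists hygromycin as the selectable marker for transformed tissue. In bacteria the plasmid is maintained under combined chloramphenicol and kanamycin selection; its copy number is recorded as unknown. The catalogue also labels it as a bacterial and yeast expression vector, but nothing else in the record supports a purpose beyond use in plants. No feature table is provided, so origins of replication and other backbone elements are not documented here.

The payload is a roughly 2.8 kb cassette inserted at PacI sites, in which a doubled (2x) 35S promoter, a strong constitutive plant promoter, drives a short tandem target mimic (STTM) directed against Osa-miR529. In the STTM approach, a non-coding transcript carries two imperfect binding sites for the microRNA joined by a short spacer. The sites are designed to pair with the miRNA but resist cleavage, so the transcript sequesters the small RNA and promotes its destruction, relieving repression of its natural targets. The construct is therefore a loss-of-function tool for studying miR529 in transgenic rice. The depositor notes that the STTM sequence may differ slightly from the reference sequences, but that these differences are not expected to affect function.
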