Addgene plasmid #84225: Osa-pCAMBIA-1301-STTM529
Purpose: Disturb the expression of miR529 in rice
Depositing lab: Guiliang Tang. Depositing organization: Michigan Technological University. Publication: Effective small RNA destruction by the expression of a short tandem target mimic in Arabidopsis. Yan J, Gu Y, Jia X, Kang W, Pan S, Tang X, Chen X, Tang G. Plant Cell. 2012 Feb;24(2):415-27. doi: 10.1105/tpc.111.094144. Epub 2012 Feb 17. PubMed 22345490.
Backbone
  Vector backbone: pCAMBIA-1301
  Backbone manufacturer: CAMBIA Company
  Backbone size w/o insert (bp): 11827
  Vector type: Bacterial Expression, Yeast Expression, Plant Expression
  Selectable markers: Hygromycin
Growth in bacteria
  Bacterial resistance: Chloramphenicol and Kanamycin, 25 & 50 μg/mL
  Growth temperature: 37°C
  Growth strain: DH5alpha
  Copy number: Unknown
Gene/Insert
  Gene/Insert name: miR529 (alt name: Osa-miR529)
  Species: Rice
  Insert size (bp): 2845
  GenBank ID: miRBase (MI0003202, MI0005804)
  Promoter: 2x35S
  Cloning method: Restriction Enzyme; 5′ cloning site PacI (unknown if destroyed); 3′ cloning site PacI (unknown if destroyed)
  Sequencing primers: 5′ 35S promoter; 3′ AGGTTTAGTCGTCTCGTGTCTG
Terms and licenses: Academic/Nonprofit Terms; Industry Terms: Not Available to Industry
Depositor comments: This plasmid used to disturb miR529’s expression by STTM method invented by Dr. Guiliang Tang’s Lab in Michigan Technological University (Plant cell, 2012), Houghton, MI, USA. The method used to construct this plasmid refers to Tang et al., (Methods, 2012) with minor revision. The STTM sequence in this plasmid may contain discrepancies compared to the reference sequence(s). According to the depositing lab, these mutations should not affect plasmid function. For additional published information regarding this plasmid, please see https://www.cell.com/molecular-plant/pdf/S1674-2052(18)30275-2.pdf?_returnURL=https%3A%2F%2Flinkinghub.elsevier.com%2Fretrieve%2Fpii%2FS1674205218302752%3Fshowall%3Dtrue#
How to cite: Osa-pCAMBIA-1301-STTM529 was a gift from Guiliang Tang (Addgene plasmid # 84225 ; http://n2t.net/addgene:84225 ; RRID:Addgene_84225)
